>Addgene plasmid #121217 | pUC57-Kan_BR29_00097421 | depositor full sequence | sequence record 256445 | pUC57-Kan_BR29_00097421 sequence 2939 bps
TCGCGCGTTTCGGTGATGACGGTGAAAACCTCTGACACATGCAGCTCCCGGAGACGGTCACAGCTTGTCT
GTAAGCGGATGCCGGGAGCAGACAAGCCCGTCAGGGCGCGTCAGCGGGTGTTGGCGGGTGTCGGGGCTGG
CTTAACTATGCGGCATCAGAGCAGATTGTACTGAGAGTGCACCATATGCGGTGTGAAATACCGCACAGAT
GCGTAAGGAGAAAATACCGCATCAGGCGCCATTCGCCATTCAGGCTGCGCAACTGTTGGGAAGGGCGATC
GGTGCGGGCCTCTTCGCTATTACGCCAGCTGGCGAAAGGGGGATGTGCTGCAAGGCGATTAAGTTGGGTA
ACGCCAGGGTTTTCCCAGTCACGACGTTGTAAAACGACGGCCAGTGAATTGACGCGTATTGGGACTTGGT
CTCTAAGCTCAACCAGAATTTTTACAATCATCATCATCAGATTCATCAGAAGAAGAATCAGAAGAACAAT
GATGATCAGAAGCATCAGAATCAGAAACATAATATTCCCATTCACCATTATTTCTAGAATCCCAATCACA
TTCATGATTCAACATAACTTCCAAAGAATAAGATCTATAACCACAAGCAGCACATTCCAATCTTTTCAAT
TCATCCAAATGTCTCCTTGGAACCAATCTTGGAGTACCTTCATCCAAAGAATTTTCAGACAAAGATCTAG
TAGTTGGCAACATTAGAGACCAAGTTCCATCCCAATGGCGCGCCGAGCTTGGCTCGAGCATGGTCATAGC
TGTTTCCTGTGTGAAATTGTTATCCGCTCACAATTCCACACAACATACGAGCCGGAAGCATAAAGTGTAA
AGCCTGGGGTGCCTAATGAGTGAGCTAACTCACATTAATTGCGTTGCGCTCACTGCCCGCTTTCCAGTCG
GGAAACCTGTCGTGCCAGCTGCATTAATGAATCGGCCAACGCGCGGGGAGAGGCGGTTTGCGTATTGGGC
GCTCTTCCGCTTCCTCGCTCACTGACTCGCTGCGCTCGGTCGTTCGGCTGCGGCGAGCGGTATCAGCTCA
CTCAAAGGCGGTAATACGGTTATCCACAGAATCAGGGGATAACGCAGGAAAGAACATGTGAGCAAAAGGC
CAGCAAAAGGCCAGGAACCGTAAAAAGGCCGCGTTGCTGGCGTTTTTCCATAGGCTCCGCCCCCCTGACG
AGCATCACAAAAATCGACGCTCAAGTCAGAGGTGGCGAAACCCGACAGGACTATAAAGATACCAGGCGTT
TCCCCCTGGAAGCTCCCTCGTGCGCTCTCCTGTTCCGACCCTGCCGCTTACCGGATACCTGTCCGCCTTT
CTCCCTTCGGGAAGCGTGGCGCTTTCTCATAGCTCACGCTGTAGGTATCTCAGTTCGGTGTAGGTCGTTC
GCTCCAAGCTGGGCTGTGTGCACGAACCCCCCGTTCAGCCCGACCGCTGCGCCTTATCCGGTAACTATCG
TCTTGAGTCCAACCCGGTAAGACACGACTTATCGCCACTGGCAGCAGCCACTGGTAACAGGATTAGCAGA
GCGAGGTATGTAGGCGGTGCTACAGAGTTCTTGAAGTGGTGGCCTAACTACGGCTACACTAGAAGAACAG
TATTTGGTATCTGCGCTCTGCTGAAGCCAGTTACCTTCGGAAAAAGAGTTGGTAGCTCTTGATCCGGCAA
ACAAACCACCGCTGGTAGCGGTGGTTTTTTTGTTTGCAAGCAGCAGATTACGCGCAGAAAAAAAGGATCT
CAAGAAGATCCTTTGATCTTTTCTACGGGGTCTGACGCTCAGTGGAACGAAAACTCACGTTAAGGGATTT
TGGTCATGAGATTATCAAAAAGGATCTTCACCTAGATCCTTTTAAATTAAAAATGAAGTTTTAAATCAAT
CTAAAGTATATATGAGTAAACTTGGTCTGACAGTTAGAAAAACTCATCGAGCATCAAATGAAACTGCAAT
TTATTCATATCAGGATTATCAATACCATATTTTTGAAAAAGCCGTTTCTGTAATGAAGGAGAAAACTCAC
CGAGGCAGTTCCATAGGATGGCAAGATCCTGGTATCGGTCTGCGATTCCGACTCGTCCAACATCAATACA
ACCTATTAATTTCCCCTCGTCAAAAATAAGGTTATCAAGTGAGAAATCACCATGAGTGACGACTGAATCC
GGTGAGAATGGCAAAAGTTTATGCATTTCTTTCCAGACTTGTTCAACAGGCCAGCCATTACGCTCGTCAT
CAAAATCACTCGCATCAACCAAACCGTTATTCATTCGTGATTGCGCCTGAGCGAGACGAAATACGCGATC
GCTGTTAAAAGGACAATTACAAACAGGAATCGAATGCAACCGGCGCAGGAACACTGCCAGCGCATCAACA
ATATTTTCACCTGAATCAGGATATTCTTCTAATACCTGGAATGCTGTTTTCCCAGGGATCGCAGTGGTGA
GTAACCATGCATCATCAGGAGTACGGATAAAATGCTTGATGGTCGGAAGAGGCATAAATTCCGTCAGCCA
GTTTAGTCTGACCATCTCATCTGTAACATCATTGGCAACGCTACCTTTGCCATGTTTCAGAAACAACTCT
GGCGCATCGGGCTTCCCATACAATCGATAGATTGTCGCACCTGATTGCCCGACATTATCGCGAGCCCATT
TATACCCATATAAATCAGCATCCATGTTGGAATTTAATCGCGGCCTAGAGCAAGACGTTTCCCGTTGAAT
ATGGCTCATACTCTTCCTTTTTCAATATTATTGAAGCATTTATCAGGGTTATTGTCTCATGAGCGGATAC
ATATTTGAATGTATTTAGAAAAATAAACAAATAGGGGTTCCGCGCACATTTCCCCGAAAAGTGCCACCTG
ACGTCTAAGAAACCATTATTATCATGACATTAACCTATAAAAATAGGCGTATCACGAGGCCCTTTCGTC
Features (pLannotate 1.2.2; 10 found; start..end, strand, type, name):
    137..236     +  misc_feature   bom (fragment): basis of mobility region from pBR322
    242..399     -  CDS            lacZα (fragment): LacZα fragment of β-galactosidase; lacZ fragment
    787..803     -  protein_bind   lac operator: The lac repressor binds to the lac operator to inhibit transcription in E. coli. This inhibition can be relieved by adding lactose or isopropyl-β-D-thiogalactopyranoside (IPTG). lac repressor encoded by lacI
    811..841     -  promoter       lac promoter: promoter for the E. coli lac operon
    856..877     -  protein_bind   CAP binding site: CAP binding activates transcription in the presence of cAMP. E. coli catabolite activator protein
    890..982     -  CDS            lacI (fragment): lac repressor; lacI; The lac repressor binds to the lac operator to inhibit transcription in E. coli. This inhibition can be relieved by adding lactose or isopropyl-β-D-thiogalactopyranoside (IPTG).
   1165..1753    -  rep_origin     ori: high-copy-number ColE1/pMB1/pBR322/pUC origin of replication
   1924..2739    -  CDS            KanR: aminoglycoside phosphotransferase; aph(3')-Ia; confers resistance to kanamycin in bacteria or G418 (Geneticin®) in eukaryotes
   2740..2844    -  promoter       AmpR promoter: bla
   2939..35      +  CDS            rop (fragment) (across the origin): Rop protein, which maintains plasmids at low copy number; rop
