[The description below was written by a language model from this plasmid's Addgene catalogue record and pLannotate feature annotations shown in this document.]
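Description:
pUC57-Kan_BR29_00097421 is a small, high-copy E. coli cloning plasmid that serves as a Level 0 module for Golden Gate assembly. It is built on the pUC57-Kan backbone (about 2.6 kb without insert; the full deposited sequence is about 2.9 kb) and is propagated through a ColE1/pUC-type origin of replication. Selection is with kanamycin, conferred by an aph(3')-Ia aminoglycoside phosphotransferase gene, annotated here as lying directly downstream of the bla (AmpR) promoter. Short remnants of bom, rop and lacI are also annotated, which are vestiges of the pBR322/pUC lineage rather than functional parts.

The insert is BR29_00097421, which belongs to a clone resource of Magnaporthe oryzae effector genes; the record lists Magnaporthe grisea under the mutation field, apparently as a species or lineage note. It was placed into the EcoRV site of the polylinker, within the lacZα region. The feature table shows only a fragment of lacZα, separated by an unannotated stretch from the lac promoter, lac operator and CAP binding site, which is consistent with the insert interrupting the α-peptide reading frame, and lacZ is listed as the screening marker. The insert itself is not annotated, and the record does not state its exact length, its encoded product, any tags, or which Type IIS enzyme sites and overhangs flank it. No eukaryotic promoter or terminator is present, so the plasmid is a storage and donor module rather than an expression construct. Its expected use is to supply the effector sequence for assembly into higher-level Golden Gate vectors, with M13 forward and reverse primers available for sequence verification.
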