Addgene plasmid #121217: pUC57-Kan_BR29_00097421
Purpose: Level 0 Golden-Gate compatible vector
Depositing lab: Sophien Kamoun. Depositing organization: Sainsbury Laboratory, Norwich. Publication: A Clone Resource of Magnaporthe oryzae Effectors That Share Sequence and Structural Similarities Across Host-Specific Lineages. Petit-Houdenot Y, Langner T, Harant A, Win J, Kamoun S. Mol Plant Microbe Interact. 2020 Aug;33(8):1032-1035. doi: 10.1094/MPMI-03-20-0052-A. Epub 2020 Jun 22. PubMed 32460610.
Backbone
  Vector backbone: pUC57-Kan
  Backbone size w/o insert (bp): 2626
  Vector type: Golden Gate
  Selectable markers: lacZ
Growth in bacteria
  Bacterial resistance: Kanamycin, 50 μg/mL
  Growth temperature: 37°C
  Growth strain: DH5alpha
  Copy number: High Copy
Gene/Insert
  Gene/Insert name: BR29_00097421
  Mutation: Magnaporthe grisea
  Cloning method: Restriction Enzyme; 5′ cloning site EcoRV (unknown if destroyed); 3′ cloning site EcoRV (unknown if destroyed)
  Sequencing primers: 5′ M13Fw; 3′ M13Rv
Terms and licenses: Academic/Nonprofit Terms; Industry Terms: Not Available to Industry
How to cite: pUC57-Kan_BR29_00097421 was a gift from Sophien Kamoun (Addgene plasmid # 121217 ; http://n2t.net/addgene:121217 ; RRID:Addgene_121217)
