>Addgene plasmid #121217 | pUC57-Kan_BR29_00097421 | depositor partial sequence | sequence record 230686 | BR29_00097421
TTGGTCTCTAATGTTGCCAACTACTAGATCTTTGTCTGAAAATTCTTTGGATGAAGGTACTCCAAGATTG
GTTCCAAGGAGACATTTGGATGAATTGAAAAGATTGGAATGTGCTGCTTGTGGTTATAGATCTTATTCTT
TGGAAGTTATGTTGAATCATGAATGTGATTGGGATTCTAGAAATAATGGTGAATGGGAATATTATGTTTC
TGATTCTGATGCTTCTGATCATCATTGTTCTTCTGATTCTTCTTCTGATGAATCTGATGATGATGATTGT
AAAAATTCTGGTTGAGCTTAGAGACCAA
