>Addgene plasmid #121217 | pUC57-Kan_BR29_00097421 | depositor partial sequence | sequence record 230687 | empty_vector
TCGCGCGTTTCGGTGATGACGGTGAAAACCTCTGACACATGCAGCTCCCGGAGACGGTCACAGCTTGTCT
GTAAGCGGATGCCGGGAGCAGACAAGCCCGTCAGGGCGCGTCAGCGGGTGTTGGCGGGTGTCGGGGCTGG
CTTAACTATGCGGCATCAGAGCAGATTGTACTGAGAGTGCACCATATGCGGTGTGAAATACCGCACAGAT
GCGTAAGGAGAAAATACCGCATCAGGCGCCATTCGCCATTCAGGCTGCGCAACTGTTGGGAAGGGCGATC
GGTGCGGGCCTCTTCGCTATTACGCCAGCTGGCGAAAGGGGGATGTGCTGCAAGGCGATTAAGTTGGGTA
ACGCCAGGGTTTTCCCAGTCACGACGTTGTAAAACGACGGCCAGTGAATTGACGCGTATTGGGATATCCC
AATGGCGCGCCGAGCTTGGCTCGAGCATGGTCATAGCTGTTTCCTGTGTGAAATTGTTATCCGCTCACAA
TTCCACACAACATACGAGCCGGAAGCATAAAGTGTAAAGCCTGGGGTGCCTAATGAGTGAGCTAACTCAC
ATTAATTGCGTTGCGCTCACTGCCCGCTTTCCAGTCGGGAAACCTGTCGTGCCAGCTGCATTAATGAATC
GGCCAACGCGCGGGGAGAGGCGGTTTGCGTATTGGGCGCTCTTCCGCTTCCTCGCTCACTGACTCGCTGC
GCTCGGTCGTTCGGCTGCGGCGAGCGGTATCAGCTCACTCAAAGGCGGTAATACGGTTATCCACAGAATC
AGGGGATAACGCAGGAAAGAACATGTGAGCAAAAGGCCAGCAAAAGGCCAGGAACCGTAAAAAGGCCGCG
TTGCTGGCGTTTTTCCATAGGCTCCGCCCCCCTGACGAGCATCACAAAAATCGACGCTCAAGTCAGAGGT
GGCGAAACCCGACAGGACTATAAAGATACCAGGCGTTTCCCCCTGGAAGCTCCCTCGTGCGCTCTCCTGT
TCCGACCCTGCCGCTTACCGGATACCTGTCCGCCTTTCTCCCTTCGGGAAGCGTGGCGCTTTCTCATAGC
TCACGCTGTAGGTATCTCAGTTCGGTGTAGGTCGTTCGCTCCAAGCTGGGCTGTGTGCACGAACCCCCCG
TTCAGCCCGACCGCTGCGCCTTATCCGGTAACTATCGTCTTGAGTCCAACCCGGTAAGACACGACTTATC
GCCACTGGCAGCAGCCACTGGTAACAGGATTAGCAGAGCGAGGTATGTAGGCGGTGCTACAGAGTTCTTG
AAGTGGTGGCCTAACTACGGCTACACTAGAAGAACAGTATTTGGTATCTGCGCTCTGCTGAAGCCAGTTA
CCTTCGGAAAAAGAGTTGGTAGCTCTTGATCCGGCAAACAAACCACCGCTGGTAGCGGTGGTTTTTTTGT
TTGCAAGCAGCAGATTACGCGCAGAAAAAAAGGATCTCAAGAAGATCCTTTGATCTTTTCTACGGGGTCT
GACGCTCAGTGGAACGAAAACTCACGTTAAGGGATTTTGGTCATGAGATTATCAAAAAGGATCTTCACCT
AGATCCTTTTAAATTAAAAATGAAGTTTTAAATCAATCTAAAGTATATATGAGTAAACTTGGTCTGACAG
TTAGAAAAACTCATCGAGCATCAAATGAAACTGCAATTTATTCATATCAGGATTATCAATACCATATTTT
TGAAAAAGCCGTTTCTGTAATGAAGGAGAAAACTCACCGAGGCAGTTCCATAGGATGGCAAGATCCTGGT
ATCGGTCTGCGATTCCGACTCGTCCAACATCAATACAACCTATTAATTTCCCCTCGTCAAAAATAAGGTT
ATCAAGTGAGAAATCACCATGAGTGACGACTGAATCCGGTGAGAATGGCAAAAGTTTATGCATTTCTTTC
CAGACTTGTTCAACAGGCCAGCCATTACGCTCGTCATCAAAATCACTCGCATCAACCAAACCGTTATTCA
TTCGTGATTGCGCCTGAGCGAGACGAAATACGCGATCGCTGTTAAAAGGACAATTACAAACAGGAATCGA
ATGCAACCGGCGCAGGAACACTGCCAGCGCATCAACAATATTTTCACCTGAATCAGGATATTCTTCTAAT
ACCTGGAATGCTGTTTTCCCAGGGATCGCAGTGGTGAGTAACCATGCATCATCAGGAGTACGGATAAAAT
GCTTGATGGTCGGAAGAGGCATAAATTCCGTCAGCCAGTTTAGTCTGACCATCTCATCTGTAACATCATT
GGCAACGCTACCTTTGCCATGTTTCAGAAACAACTCTGGCGCATCGGGCTTCCCATACAATCGATAGATT
GTCGCACCTGATTGCCCGACATTATCGCGAGCCCATTTATACCCATATAAATCAGCATCCATGTTGGAAT
TTAATCGCGGCCTAGAGCAAGACGTTTCCCGTTGAATATGGCTCATACTCTTCCTTTTTCAATATTATTG
AAGCATTTATCAGGGTTATTGTCTCATGAGCGGATACATATTTGAATGTATTTAGAAAAATAAACAAATA
GGGGTTCCGCGCACATTTCCCCGAAAAGTGCCACCTGACGTCTAAGAAACCATTATTATCATGACATTAA
CCTATAAAAATAGGCGTATCACGAGGCCCTTTCGTC
