>Addgene plasmid #121217 | pUC57-Kan_BR29_00097421 | addgene partial sequence | sequence record 237749 | M13-F20 5'-TGTAAAACGACGGCCAGT-3'
GGACTTGGTCTCTAAGCTCAACCAGAATTTTTACAATCATCATCATCAGATTCATCAGAAGAAGAATCAG
AAGAACAATGATGATCAGAAGCATCAGAATCAGAAACATAATATTCCCATTCACCATTATTTCTAGAATC
CCAATCACATTCATGATTCAACATAACTTCCAAAGAATAAGATCTATAACCACAAGCAGCACATTCCAAT
CTTTTCAATTCATCCAAATGTCTCCTTGGAACCAATCTTGGAGTACCTTCATCCAAAGAATTTTCAGACA
AAGATCTAGTAGTTGGCAACATTAGAGACCAAGTTCCATCCCAATGGCGCGCCGAGCTTGGCTCGAGCAT
GGTCATAGCTGTTTCCTGTGTGAAATTGTTATCCGCTCACAATTCCACACAACATACGAGCCGGAAGCAT
AAAGTGTAAAGCCTGGGGTGCCTAATGAGTGAGCTAACTCACATTAATTGCGTTGCGCTCACTGCCCGCT
TTCCAGTCGGGAAACCTGTCGTGCCAGCTGCATTAATGAATCGGCCAACGCGCGGGGAGAGGCGGTTTGC
GTATTGGGCGCTCTTCCGCTTCCTCGCTCACTGACTCGCTGCGCTCGGTCGTTCGGCTGCGGCGAGCGGT
ATCAGCTCACTCAAAGGCGGTAATACGGTTATCCACAGAATCAGGGGATAACGCAGGAAAGAACATGTGA
GCAAAAGGCCAGCAAAAGGCCAGGAACCGTAAAAAGGCCGCGTTGCTGGCGTTTTTCCATAGGCTCCGCC
CCCCTGACGAGCATCACAAAAATCGACGCTCAAGTCAGAGGTGGCGAAACCCGACAGGACTATAAAGATA
CC
